Addgene plasmid #185725: pTPH418b
Purpose: Directed evolution of Cas9 adenine base editors with altered PAM compatibility
Depositing lab: David Liu. Depositing organization: Broad Institute. Publication: High-throughput continuous evolution of compact Cas9 variants targeting single-nucleotide-pyrimidine PAMs. Huang TP, Heins ZJ, Miller SM, Wong BG, Balivada PA, Wang T, Khalil AS, Liu DR. Nat Biotechnol. 2022 Sep 8. pii: 10.1038/s41587-022-01410-2. doi: 10.1038/s41587-022-01410-2. PubMed 36076084.
Backbone
  Vector backbone: ColE1
  Vector type: Bacterial Expression, CRISPR
Growth in bacteria
  Bacterial resistance: Ampicillin, 100 μg/mL
  Growth temperature: 37°C
  Growth strain: DH5alpha
  Copy number: Low Copy
Gene/Insert
  Gene/Insert name: gIII(N)-NpuN-NpuC-gIII(C)
  Insert size (bp): 1830
Terms and licenses: Academic/Nonprofit Terms; Industry Terms: Not Available to Industry
Depositor comments: Please note there is a single mutation in LuxA/B- E353K. Depositor confirms that LuxAB is not necessary for plasmid function.
How to cite: pTPH418b was a gift from David Liu (Addgene plasmid # 185725 ; http://n2t.net/addgene:185725 ; RRID:Addgene_185725)
