[The description below was written by a language model from this plasmid's Addgene catalogue record and pLannotate feature annotations shown in this document.]
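Description:
pTPH418b is a 7.2 kb bacterial accessory plasmid built for the directed evolution of Cas9 adenine base editors with altered PAM compatibility, a role that fits phage-assisted continuous evolution, where the host cell supplies an essential phage gene only when the evolving protein performs the desired activity. It replicates in E. coli from a ColE1/pMB1-type origin accompanied by the pBR322 bom region and the rop gene. Rop restrains copy number, which agrees with the low-copy designation in the catalogue entry. Selection is by ampicillin through a β-lactamase cassette under its own promoter.

The payload is listed as gIII(N)-NpuN-NpuC-gIII(C), an 1,830 bp insert in which M13 gene III, encoding the minor coat protein pIII needed for phage infectivity, is interrupted by the two halves of the Npu split intein. The annotation detects the M13 gene III coding region followed directly by luxA and luxB from the Photorhabdus luminescens operon, so luciferase output should report expression of the same transcript. The depositor notes an E353K substitution in LuxA/B and states that LuxAB is not required for plasmid function. On the opposite strand, a lac promoter with its CAP binding site lies upstream of a Neisseria meningitidis tracrRNA scaffold, indicating an expressed guide RNA for an Nme-type Cas9. An rrnB T1 terminator sits upstream of the gene III region. The promoter driving gene III is not annotated, and the record does not describe how base editing is coupled to production of functional pIII or give the target and PAM sequences.
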