Features (pLannotate 1.2.2; 15 found; start..end, strand, type, name):
     89..677     +  rep_origin     ori: high-copy-number ColE1/pMB1/pBR322/pUC origin of replication
    863..1003    -  misc_feature   bom: basis of mobility region from pBR322
   1105..1296    -  CDS            rop: Rop protein, which maintains plasmids at low copy number; rop
   1337..1393    +  CDS            mbeC (fragment): MBEC_ECOLX - Experimental evidence at protein level: Swiss-Prot protein existence level 1. Required for efficient mobilization of ColE1 plasmid and is thus essential to promote the specific transfer of the plasmid during conjugation. Probably functions by inducing DNA bending, helping the MbeA relaxase to melt the DNA around the nic site and cleave the phosphodiester bond. Binds specifically double-stranded DNA (dsDNA) containing the ColE1 oriT but does not recognize the inverted repeat (IR). From Escherichia coli.
   1407..1453    +  terminator     rrnB T1 terminator: transcription terminator T1 from the E. coli rrnB gene
   1504..1569    +  CDS            sspB (fragment): SSPB_ECOLI - Experimental evidence at protein level: Swiss-Prot protein existence level 1. Also stimulates degradation of the N-terminus of RseA (residues 1-108, alone or in complex with sigma-E) by ClpX-ClpP in a non-ssrA-mediated fashion. From Escherichia coli (strain K12).
   2283..3527    +  CDS            M13 gene III (sequence partly withheld): pIII; III; minor coat protein
   3527..4608    +  CDS            LuxA (fragment) (sequence partly withheld): LuxA luciferase subunit; luxA; from the Photorhabdus luminescens bioluminescence operon
   4670..5650    +  CDS            LuxB: LuxB luciferase subunit; luxB; from the Photorhabdus luminescens bioluminescence operon
   5763..5855    -  misc_RNA       Nm tracrRNA: trans-activating CRISPR RNA for the Neisseria meningitidis CRISPR/Cas9 system (Hou et al., 2013)
   5912..5942    -  promoter       lac promoter: promoter for the E. coli lac operon
   5957..5978    -  protein_bind   CAP binding site: CAP binding activates transcription in the presence of cAMP. E. coli catabolite activator protein
   5991..6083    -  CDS            lacI (fragment): lac repressor; lacI; The lac repressor binds to the lac operator to inhibit transcription in E. coli. This inhibition can be relieved by adding lactose or isopropyl-β-D-thiogalactopyranoside (IPTG).
   6190..7050    -  CDS            AmpR: β-lactamase; bla; confers resistance to ampicillin, carbenicillin, and related antibiotics
   7051..7155    -  promoter       AmpR promoter: bla
>Addgene plasmid #185725 | pTPH418b | addgene full sequence | sequence record 365708 | Addgene NGS Result
GTGCCACCTGACGTCTAAGAAACCATTATTATCATGACATTAACCTATAAAAATAGGCGTATCACGAGGC
CCTTGACCAAATAGGCCGTTGAGATCCTTTTTTTCTGCGCGTAATCTGCTGCTTGTAAACAAAAAAACCA
CCGCTACCAGCGGTGGTTTGTTTGCCGGATCAAGAGCTACCACCTCTTTTTCCGAAGGTAACTGGCTTCA
GCAGAGCGCAGATACCAAATACTGTCCTTCTAGTGTAGCCGTAGTTAGGCCACCACTTCAAGAACTCTGT
AGCACCGCCTACATACCTCGCTCTGCTAATCCTGTTACCAGTGGCTGCTGCCAGTGGCGATAAGTCGTGT
CTTACCGGGTTGGACTCAAGACGATAGTTACCGGATAAGGCGCAGCGGTCGGGCTGAACGGGGGGTTCGT
GCACACAGCCCAGCTTGGAGCGAACGACCTACACCGAACTGAGATACCTACAGCGTGAGCTATGAGAAAG
CGCCACGCTTCCCGAAGGGAGAAAGGCGGACAGGTATCCGGTAAGCGGCAGGGTCGGAACAGGAGAGCGC
ACGAGGGAGCTTCCAGGGGGAAACGCCTGGTATCTTTATAGTCCTGTCGGGTTTCGCCACCTCTGACTTG
AGCGTCGATTTTTGTGATGCTCGTCAGGGGGGCGGAGCCTATGGAAAAACGCCAGCAACGCGGCCTTTTT
ACGGTTCCTGGCCTTTTGCTGGCCTTTTGCTCACATGTTCTTTCCTGCGTTATCCCCTGATTCTGTGGAT
AACCGTATTACAGCCTTTGAGTGAGCTGATACCGCTCGCCGCAGCCGAACGACCGAGCGCAGCGAGTCAG
TGAGCGAGGAAGCGGAAGAGCGCCTGATGCGGTATTTTCTCCTTACGCATCTGTGCGGTATTTCACACCG
CATATGGTGCACTCTCAGTACAATCTGCTCTGATGCCGCATAGTTAAGCCAGTATACACTCCGCTATCGC
TACGTGACTGGGTCATGGCTGCGCCCCGACACCCGCCAACACCCGCTGACGCGCCCTGACGGGCTTGTCT
TCTCCCGGCATCCGCTTACAGACAAGCTGTGACCGTCTCCGGGAGCTGCATGTGTCAGAGGTTTTCACCG
TCATCACCGAAACGCGCGAGGCAGCTGCGGTAAAGCTCATCAGCGTGGTCGTGAAGCGATTCACAGATGT
CTGCCTGTTCATCCGCGTCCAGCTCGTTGAGTTTCTCCAGAAGCGTTAATGTCTGGCTTCTGATAAAGCG
GGCCATGTTAAGGGCGGTTTTTTCCTGTTTGGTCACTGATGCCTCCGTGTAAGGGGGATTTCTGTTCATG
GGGGTAATGATACCGATGAAACGAGAGAGGATGCTCACGATACGGGTTACTGATGATGAACAAGAGGACA
TCCGGTCAAATAAAACGAAAGGCTCAGTCGAAAGACTGGGCCTTTCGTTTTATGGAAAGAAGAGAAACCG
GGACTGGTTCGTTTTGCTGAGGAGACTTAGGGACTCTCACAGCTAACACCACGTCGTCCCTATCTGCTGC
CCTAGGTCTATGAGTGGTTGCTGGATAACTTTACGGGCATGCATAAGGCTCGTATGATATATTCAGGGAG
ACCACAACGGTTTCCCTCTACAAATAATTTTGTTTAACTTTTACTAGAGTGGGACCCTACCTGCAGGTGC
AGTAAAGGAAAAAAAAAATGAAAAAATTATTATTTGCGATACCGCTGTGCTTAAGCTACGAAACTGAAAT
CTTGACCGTCGAATATGGTCTGCTGCCAATCGGCAAGATTGTTGAAAAACGTATTGAATGTACGGTCTAC
TCAGTGGATAACAACGGCAATATCTACACCCAGCCGGTGGCCCAGTGGCATGACCGTGGTGAACAGGAAG
TGTTCGAATATTGTCTGGAAGACGGATCTTTAATCCGTGCCACAAAGGATCACAAATTTATGACTGTAGA
TGGTCAGATGCTCCCAATCGACGAAATTTTTGAACGCGAATTAGACCTGATGCGCGTGGATAATCTCCCG
AATTCCGGAGGATCTAGCCCAACCTCTGGCTCTGAGTAGGGCGGAACAGGATCTAGCGGGGGTTCAAGCG
AGAGTGCAACACCTGAAAGCAGCGGGACAAAAGCTGGCTCTGAGTAGGGCGGAACAAGCGGTGGCTCAAT
CAAAATTGCCACGCGTAAATATTTAGGCAAACAGAATGTTTATGATATCGGTGTCGAGCGCGATCATAAT
TTCGCGCTGAAAAACGGATTTATAGCTAGCAATTGTTTCAACGTTGTTCCTTTCTATTCTCACTCCGCCG
AAACTGTTGAAAGTTGTTTAGCAAAACCC
[98 nt withheld, positions 2340-2437]
A
[305 nt withheld, positions 2439-2743]
G
[176 nt withheld, positions 2745-2920]
CCAATCGTCTGACCTGCCTCAACCTCCTGTC
[82 nt withheld, positions 2952-3033]
GCTCTGAGGGA
[161 nt withheld, positions 3045-3205]
T
[41 nt withheld, positions 3207-3247]
T
[62 nt withheld, positions 3249-3310]
A
[35 nt withheld, positions 3312-3346]
CCTCCCTCAATCGGTTGAATGTCGCCCTTTTGTCTTTGGCGCTGGTAAACCTTACGAGTTCAGTATCGAC
TGCGATAAGATCAACCTGTTCCGC
[50 nt withheld, positions 3441-3490]
T
[37 nt withheld, positions 3492-3528]
GAAATTTGGAAACTTTTTGCTTACATACCAACCTCCCCAATTTTCCCAAACAGAGGTAATGAAACGTTTG
GTTAAATTAGGTCGCATCTCTGAGGAGTGTGGTTTTGATACCGTATGGTTACTGGAGCATCATTTCACGG
AGTTTGGTTTGCTTGGTAACCCTTATGTCGCTGCTGCATATTTACTTGGCGCGACTAAAAAATTGAATGT
AGGAACTGCCGCTATTGTTCTTCCCACAGCCCATCCAGTACGCCAACTTGAAGATGTGAATTTATTGGAT
CAAATGTCAAAAGGACGATTTCGGTTTGGTATTTGCCGAGGGCTTTACAACAAGGACTTTCGCGTATTCG
GCACAGATATGAATAACAGTCGCGCCTTAGCGGAATGCTGGTACGGGCTGATAAAGAATGGCATGACAGA
GGGATATATGGAAGCTGATAATGAACATATCAAGTTCCATAAGGTAAAAGTAAACCCCGCGGCGTATAGC
AGAAGTGGCGCACCGGTTTATGTGGTGGCTGAATCAGCTTCGACGACTGAGTGGGCTGCTCAATTTGGCC
TACCGATGATATTAAGTTGGATTATAAATACTAACGAAAAGAAAGCACAACTTGAGCTTTATAATGAAGT
GGCTCAAGAATATGGGCACGATATTCATAATATCGACCATTGCTTATCATATATAACATCTGTAGATCAT
GACTCAATTAAAGCGAAAGAGATTTGCCGGAAATTTCTGGGGCATTGGTATGATTCTTATGTGAATGCTA
CGACTATTTTTGATGATTCAGACCAAACAAGAGGTTATGATTTCAATAAAGGGCAGTGGCGTGACTTTGT
ATTAAAAGGACATAAAGATACTAATCGCCGTATTGATTACAGTTACGAAATCAATCCCGTGGGAACGCCG
CAGGAATGTATTGACATAATTCAAAAAGACATTGATGCTACAGGAATATCAAATATTTGTTGTGGATTTG
AAGCTAATGGAACAGTAGACGAAATTATTGCTTCCATGAAGCTCTTCCAGTCTGATGTCATGCCATTTCT
TAAAAAAAAACAACGTTCGCTATTATATTATGGCGGTGGCGGTAGCGGCGGTGGCGGTAGCGGCGGTGGC
GGTAGCGGCGGTGGCGGTAGCAAATTTGGATTGTTCTTCCTTAACTTCATCAATTCAACAACTGTTCAAG
AACAGAGTATAGTTCGCATGCAGGAAATAACGGAGTATGTTGATAAGTTGAATTTTGAACAGATTTTAGT
GTATGAAAATCATTTTTCAGATAATGGTGTTGTCGGCGCTCCTCTGACTGTTTCTGGTTTTCTGCTCGGT
TTAACAGAGAAAATTAAAATTGGTTCATTAAATCACATCATTATAACTCATCATCCTGTCCGCATAGCGG
AGGAAGCTTGCTTATTGGATCAGTTAAGTGAAGGGAGATTTATTTTAGGGTTTAGTGATTGCGAAAAAAA
AGATGAAATGCATTTTTTTAATCGCCCGGTTGAATATCAACAGCAACTATTTGAAGAGTGTTATGAAATC
ATTAACGATGCTTTAACAACAGGCTATTGTAATCCAGATAACGATTTTTATAGCTTCCCTAAAATATCTG
TAAATCCCCATGCTTATACGCCAGGCGGACCTCGGAAATATGTAACAGCAACCAGTCATCATATTGTTGA
GTGGGCGGCCAAAAAAGGTATTCCTCTCATCTTTAAGTGGGATGATTCTAATGATGTTAGATATGAATAT
GCTGAAAGATATAAAGCCGTTGCGGATAAATATGACGTTGACCTATCAGAGATAGACCATCAGTTAATGA
TATTAGTTAACTATAACGAAGATAGTAATAAAGCTAAACAAGAAACACGTGCATTTATTAGTGATTATGT
TCTTGAAATGCACCCTAATGAAAATTTCGAAAATAAACTTGAAGAAATAATTGCAGAAAACGCTGTCGGA
AATTATACGGAGTGTATAACTGCGGCTAAGTTGGCAATTGAAAAGTGTGGTGCGAAAAGTGTATTGCTGT
CCTTTGAACCAATGAATGATTTGATGAGCCAAAAAAATGTAATCAATATTGTTGATGATAATATTAAGAA
GTACCACACGGAATATACCTAAACGGAGCCAATGTACGCAAAAAACCCCGCTTCAGCGGGGTTTTTTCGC
CAAAAAAAACCCCGCCCTGTCAGGGGCGGGGTTTTTTTTTAGGGCCCTACTGACTGTAAAAAAATAAACG
ATGCCCCTTAAAGCAGAAGCTTTAAGGGGCAGAGCGTTGCGGCACATCTTTTCAGACGGCCTTATTGTAG
CAACGGTTCTCATTTCGTTTCCGAAATGAGAAAGGGAGCTACAACCTGGCTCTGAGTAGGGCGGAACACC
ACACAACATACGAGCCGGAAGCATAAAGTGTAAAGCCTGGGGTGCCTAATGAGTGAGCTAACTCACATTA
ATTGCGTTGCGCTCACTGCCCGCTTTCCAGTCGGGAAACCTGTCGTGCCAGCTGCATTAATGAATCGGCC
AACGCGCGGGGAGAGGCGGTTTGCGTATTGGGCGCACTTAATTAACGGCACTGCGAAAAAACCCCGCCGA
AGCGGGGTTTTTTGCGAAATATAATGACCCTCTTGATAACCCAAGAGGGCATTTTTTAATGCCCATGGCG
TTTACCAATGCTTAATCAGTGAGGCACCTATCTCAGCGATCTGTCTATTTCGTTCATCCATAGTTGCCTG
ACTCCCCGTCGTGTAGATAACTACGATACGGGAGGGCTTACCATCTGGCCCCAGTGCTGCAATGATACCG
CGAGACCCACGCTCACCGGCTCCAGATTTATCAGCAATAAACCAGCCAGCCGGAAGGGCCGAGCGCAGAA
GTGGTCCTGCAACTTTATCCGCCTCCATCCAGTCTATTAATTGTTGCCGGGAAGCTAGAGTAAGTAGTTC
GCCAGTTAATAGTTTGCGCAACGTTGTTGCCATTGCTACAGGCATCGTGGTGTCACGCTCGTCGTTTGGT
ATGGCTTCATTCAGCTCCGGTTCCCAACGATCAAGGCGAGTTACATGATCCCCCATGTTGTGCAAAAAAG
CGGTTAGCTCCTTCGGTCCTCCGATCGTTGTCAGAAGTAAGTTGGCCGCAGTGTTATCACTCATGGTTAT
GGCAGCACTGCATAATTCTCTTACTGTCATGCCATCCGTAAAATGCTTTTCTGTGACTGGTGAGTACTCA
ACCAAGTCATTCTGAGAATAGTGTATGCGGCGACCGAGTTGCTCTTGCCCGGCGTCAATACGGGATAATA
CCGCGCCACATAGCAGAACTTTAAAAGTGCTCATCATTGGAAAACGTTCTTCGGGGCGAAAACTCTCAAG
GATCTTACCGCTGTTGAGATCCAGTTCGATGTAACCCACTCGTGCACCCAACTGATCTTCAGCATCTTTT
ACTTTCACCAGCGTTTCTGGGTGAGCAAAAACAGGAAGGCAAAATGCCGCAAAAAAGGGAATAAGGGCGA
CACGGAAATGTTGAATACTCATACTCTTCCTTTTTCAATATTATTGAAGCATTTATCAGGGTTATTGTCT
CATGAGCGGATACATATTTGAATGTATTTAGAAAAATAAACAAATAGGGGTTCCGCGCACATTTCCCCGA
AAA
